>Addgene plasmid #201615 | LENTICRISPR-PGAM1_sgRNA2 | addgene full sequence | sequence record 396546 | Addgene NGS Result
TGATGCGGTTTTGGCAGTACATCAATGGGCGTGGATAGCGGTTTGACTCACGGGGATTTCCAAGTCTCCA
CCCCATTGACGTCAATGGGAGTTTGTTTTGGCACCAAAATCAACGGGACTTTCCAAAATGTCGTAACAAC
TCCGCCCCATTGACGCAAATGGGCGGTAGGCGTGTACGGTGGGAGGTCTATATAAGCAGCGCGTTTTGCC
TGTACTGGGTCTCTCTGGTTAGACCAGATCTGAGCCTGGGAGCTCTCTGGCTAACTAGGGAACCCACTGC
TTAAGCCTCAATAAAGCTTGCCTTGAGTGCTTCAAGTAGTGTGTGCCCGTCTGTTGTGTGACTCTGGTAA
CTAGAGATCCCTCAGACCCTTTTAGTCAGTGTGGAAAATCTCTAGCAGTGGCGCCCGAACAGGGACTTGA
AAGCGAAAGGGAAACCAGAGGAGCTCTCTCGACGCAGGACTCGGCTTGCTGAAGCGCGCACGGCAAGAGG
CGAGGGGCGGCGACTGGTGAGTACGCCAAAAATTTTGACTAGCGGAGGCTAGAAGGAGAGAGATGGGTGC
GAGAGCGTCAGTATTAAGCGGGGGAGAATTAGATCGCGATGGGAAAAAATTCGGTTAAGGCCAGGGGGAA
AGAAAAAATATAAATTAAAACATATAGTATGGGCAAGCAGGGAGCTAGAACGATTCGCAGTTAATCCTGG
CCTGTTAGAAACATCAGAAGGCTGTAGACAAATACTGGGACAGCTACAACCATCCCTTCAGACAGGATCA
GAAGAACTTAGATCATTATATAATACAGTAGCAACCCTCTATTGTGTGCATCAAAGGATAGAGATAAAAG
ACACCAAGGAAGCTTTAGACAAGATAGAGGAAGAGCAAAACAAAAGTAAGACCACCGCACAGCAAGCGGC
CGCTGATCTTCAGACCTGGAGGAGGAGATATGAGGGACAATTGGAGAAGTGAATTATATAAATATAAAGT
AGTAAAAATTGAACCATTAGGAGTAGCACCCACCAAGGCAAAGAGAAGAGTGGTGCAGAGAGAAAAAAGA
GCAGTGGGAATAGGAGCTTTGTTCCTTGGGTTCTTGGGAGCAGCAGGAAGCACTATGGGCGCAGCGTCAA
TGACGCTGACGGTACAGGCCAGACAATTATTGTCTGGTATAGTGCAGCAGCAGAACAATTTGCTGAGGGC
TATTGAGGCGCAACAGCATCTGTTGCAACTCACAGTCTGGGGCATCAAGCAGCTCCAGGCAAGAATCCTG
GCTGTGGAAAGATACCTAAAGGATCAACAGCTCCTGGGGATTTGGGGTTGCTCTGGAAAACTCATTTGCA
CCACTGCTGTGCCTTGGAATGCTAGTTGGAGTAATAAATCTCTGGAACAGATTTGGAATCACACGACCTG
GATGGAGTGGGACAGAGAAATTAACAATTACACAAGCTTAATACACTCCTTAATTGAAGAATCGCAAAAC
CAGCAAGAAAAGAATGAACAAGAATTATTGGAATTAGATAAATGGGCAAGTTTGTGGAATTGGTTTAACA
TAACAAATTGGCTGTGGTATATAAAATTATTCATAATGATAGTAGGAGGCTTGGTAGGTTTAAGAATAGT
TTTTGCTGTACTTTCTATAGTGAATAGAGTTAGGCAGGGATATTCACCATTATCGTTTCAGACCCACCTC
CCAACCCCGAGGGGACCCGACAGGCCCGAAGGAATAGAAGAAGAAGGTGGAGAGAGAGACAGAGACAGAT
CCATTCGATTAGTGAACGGATCGGCACTGCGTGCGCCAATTCTGCAGACAAATGGCAGTATTCATCCACA
ATTTTAAAAGAAAAGGGGGGATTGGGGGGTACAGTGCAGGGGAAAGAATAGTAGACATAATAGCAACAGA
CATACAAACTAAAGAATTACAAAAACAAATTACAAAAATTCAAAATTTTCGGGTTTATTACAGGGACAGC
AGAGATCCAGTTTGGTTAATTAAGGTACCGAGGGCCTATTTCCCATGATTCCTTCATATTTGCATATACG
ATACAAGGCTGTTAGAGAGATAATTAGAATTAATTTGACTGTAAACACAAAGATATTAGTACAAAATACG
TGACGTAGAAAGTAATAATTTCTTGGGTAGTTTGCAGTTTTAAAATTATGTTTTAAAATGGACTATCATA
TGCTTACCGTAACTTGAAAGTATTTCGATTTCTTGGCTTTATATATCTTGTGGAAAGGACGAAACACCGA
ACCTGGAGAACCGCTTCAGGTTTTAGAGCTAGAAATAGCAAGTTAAAATAAGGCTAGTCCGTTATCAACT
TGAAAAAGTGGCACCGAGTCGGTGCTTTTTTGAATTCGCTAGCTAGGTCTTGAAAGGAGTGGGAATTGGC
TCCGGTGCCCGTCAGTGGGCAGAGCGCACATCGCCCACAGTCCCCGAGAAGTTGGGGGGAGGGGTCGGCA
ATTGATCCGGTGCCTAGAGAAGGTGGCGCGGGGTAAACTGGGAAAGTGATGTCGTGTACTGGCTCCGCCT
TTTTCCCGAGGGTGGGGGAGAACCGTATATAAGTGCAGTAGTCGCCGTGAACGTTCTTTTTCGCAACGGG
TTTGCCGCCAGAACACAGGACCGGTTCTAGAGCGCTGCCACCATGGACAAGAAGTACAGCATCGGCCTGG
ACATCGGCACCAACTCTGTGGGCTGGGCCGTGATCACCGACGAGTACAAGGTGCCCAGCAAGAAATTCAA
GGTGCTGGGCAACACCGACCGGCACAGCATCAAGAAGAACCTGATCGGAGCCCTGCTGTTCGACAGCGGC
GAAACAGCCGAGGCCACCCGGCTGAAGAGAACCGCCAGAAGAAGATACACCAGACGGAAGAACCGGATCT
GCTATCTGCAAGAGATCTTCAGCAACGAGATGGCCAAGGTGGACGACAGCTTCTTCCACAGACTGGAAGA
GTCCTTCCTGGTGGAAGAGGATAAGAAGCACGAGCGGCACCCCATCTTCGGCAACATCGTGGACGAGGTG
GCCTACCACGAGAAGTACCCCACCATCTACCACCTGAGAAAGAAACTGGTGGACAGCACCGACAAGGCCG
ACCTGCGGCTGATCTATCTGGCCCTGGCCCACATGATCAAGTTCCGGGGCCACTTCCTGATCGAGGGCGA
CCTGAACCCCGACAACAGCGACGTGGACAAGCTGTTCATCCAGCTGGTGCAGACCTACAACCAGCTGTTC
GAGGAAAACCCCATCAACGCCAGCGGCGTGGACGCCAAGGCCATCCTGTCTGCCAGACTGAGCAAGAGCA
GACGGCTGGAAAATCTGATCGCCCAGCTGCCCGGCGAGAAGAAGAATGGCCTGTTCGGAAACCTGATTGC
CCTGAGCCTGGGCCTGACCCCCAACTTCAAGAGCAACTTCGACCTGGCCGAGGATGCCAAACTGCAGCTG
AGCAAGGACACCTACGACGACGACCTGGACAACCTGCTGGCCCAGATCGGCGACCAGTACGCCGACCTGT
TTCTGGCCGCCAAGAACCTGTCCGACGCCATCCTGCTGAGCGACATCCTGAGAGTGAACACCGAGATCAC
CAAGGCCCCCCTGAGCGCCTCTATGATCAAGAGATACGACGAGCACCACCAGGACCTGACCCTGCTGAAA
GCTCTCGTGCGGCAGCAGCTGCCTGAGAAGTACAAAGAGATTTTCTTCGACCAGAGCAAGAACGGCTACG
CCGGCTACATTGACGGCGGAGCCAGCCAGGAAGAGTTCTACAAGTTCATCAAGCCCATCCTGGAAAAGAT
GGACGGCACCGAGGAACTGCTCGTGAAGCTGAACAGAGAGGACCTGCTGCGGAAGCAGCGGACCTTCGAC
AACGGCAGCATCCCCCACCAGATCCACCTGGGAGAGCTGCACGCCATTCTGCGGCGGCAGGAAGATTTTT
ACCCATTCCTGAAGGACAACCGGGAAAAGATCGAGAAGATCCTGACCTTCCGCATCCCCTACTACGTGGG
CCCTCTGGCCAGGGGAAACAGCAGATTCGCCTGGATGACCAGAAAGAGCGAGGAAACCATCACCCCCTGG
AACTTCGAGGAAGTGGTGGACAAGGGCGCTTCCGCCCAGAGCTTCATCGAGCGGATGACCAACTTCGATA
AGAACCTGCCCAACGAGAAGGTGCTGCCCAAGCACAGCCTGCTGTACGAGTACTTCACCGTGTATAACGA
GCTGACCAAAGTGAAATACGTGACCGAGGGAATGAGAAAGCCCGCCTTCCTGAGCGGCGAGCAGAAAAAG
GCCATCGTGGACCTGCTGTTCAAGACCAACCGGAAAGTGACCGTGAAGCAGCTGAAAGAGGACTACTTCA
AGAAAATCGAGTGCTTCGACTCCGTGGAAATCTCCGGCGTGGAAGATCGGTTCAACGCCTCCCTGGGCAC
ATACCACGATCTGCTGAAAATTATCAAGGACAAGGACTTCCTGGACAATGAGGAAAACGAGGACATTCTG
GAAGATATCGTGCTGACCCTGACACTGTTTGAGGACAGAGAGATGATCGAGGAACGGCTGAAAACCTATG
CCCACCTGTTCGACGACAAAGTGATGAAGCAGCTGAAGCGGCGGAGATACACCGGCTGGGGCAGGCTGAG
CCGGAAGCTGATCAACGGCATCCGGGACAAGCAGTCCGGCAAGACAATCCTGGATTTCCTGAAGTCCGAC
GGCTTCGCCAACAGAAACTTCATGCAGCTGATCCACGACGACAGCCTGACCTTTAAAGAGGACATCCAGA
AAGCCCAGGTGTCCGGCCAGGGCGATAGCCTGCACGAGCACATTGCCAATCTGGCCGGCAGCCCCGCCAT
TAAGAAGGGCATCCTGCAGACAGTGAAGGTGGTGGACGAGCTCGTGAAAGTGATGGGCCGGCACAAGCCC
GAGAACATCGTGATCGAAATGGCCAGAGAGAACCAGACCACCCAGAAGGGACAGAAGAACAGCCGCGAGA
GAATGAAGCGGATCGAAGAGGGCATCAAAGAGCTGGGCAGCCAGATCCTGAAAGAACACCCCGTGGAAAA
CACCCAGCTGCAGAACGAGAAGCTGTACCTGTACTACCTGCAGAATGGGCGGGATATGTACGTGGACCAG
GAACTGGACATCAACCGGCTGTCCGACTACGATGTGGACCATATCGTGCCTCAGAGCTTTCTGAAGGACG
ACTCCATCGACAACAAGGTGCTGACCAGAAGCGACAAGAACCGGGGCAAGAGCGACAACGTGCCCTCCGA
AGAGGTCGTGAAGAAGATGAAGAACTACTGGCGGCAGCTGCTGAACGCCAAGCTGATTACCCAGAGAAAG
TTCGACAATCTGACCAAGGCCGAGAGAGGCGGCCTGAGCGAACTGGATAAGGCCGGCTTCATCAAGAGAC
AGCTGGTGGAAACCCGGCAGATCACAAAGCACGTGGCACAGATCCTGGACTCCCGGATGAACACTAAGTA
CGACGAGAATGACAAGCTGATCCGGGAAGTGAAAGTGATCACCCTGAAGTCCAAGCTGGTGTCCGATTTC
CGGAAGGATTTCCAGTTTTACAAAGTGCGCGAGATCAACAACTACCACCACGCCCACGACGCCTACCTGA
ACGCCGTCGTGGGAACCGCCCTGATCAAAAAGTACCCTAAGCTGGAAAGCGAGTTCGTGTACGGCGACTA
CAAGGTGTACGACGTGCGGAAGATGATCGCCAAGAGCGAGCAGGAAATCGGCAAGGCTACCGCCAAGTAC
TTCTTCTACAGCAACATCATGAACTTTTTCAAGACCGAGATTACCCTGGCCAACGGCGAGATCCGGAAGC
GGCCTCTGATCGAGACAAACGGCGAAACCGGGGAGATCGTGTGGGATAAGGGCCGGGATTTTGCCACCGT
GCGGAAAGTGCTGAGCATGCCCCAAGTGAATATCGTGAAAAAGACCGAGGTGCAGACAGGCGGCTTCAGC
AAAGAGTCTATCCTGCCCAAGAGGAACAGCGATAAGCTGATCGCCAGAAAGAAGGACTGGGACCCTAAGA
AGTACGGCGGCTTCGACAGCCCCACCGTGGCCTATTCTGTGCTGGTGGTGGCCAAAGTGGAAAAGGGCAA
GTCCAAGAAACTGAAGAGTGTGAAAGAGCTGCTGGGGATCACCATCATGGAAAGAAGCAGCTTCGAGAAG
AATCCCATCGACTTTCTGGAAGCCAAGGGCTACAAAGAAGTGAAAAAGGACCTGATCATCAAGCTGCCTA
AGTACTCCCTGTTCGAGCTGGAAAACGGCCGGAAGAGAATGCTGGCCTCTGCCGGCGAACTGCAGAAGGG
AAACGAACTGGCCCTGCCCTCCAAATATGTGAACTTCCTGTACCTGGCCAGCCACTATGAGAAGCTGAAG
GGCTCCCCCGAGGATAATGAGCAGAAACAGCTGTTTGTGGAACAGCACAAGCACTACCTGGACGAGATCA
TCGAGCAGATCAGCGAGTTCTCCAAGAGAGTGATCCTGGCCGACGCTAATCTGGACAAAGTGCTGTCCGC
CTACAACAAGCACCGGGATAAGCCCATCAGAGAGCAGGCCGAGAATATCATCCACCTGTTTACCCTGACC
AATCTGGGAGCCCCTGCCGCCTTCAAGTACTTTGACACCACCATCGACCGGAAGAGGTACACCAGCACCA
AAGAGGTGCTGGACGCCACCCTGATCCACCAGAGCATCACCGGCCTGTACGAGACACGGATCGACCTGTC
TCAGCTGGGAGGCGACAAGCGACCTGCCGCCACAAAGAAGGCTGGACAGGCTAAGAAGAAGAAAGATTAC
AAAGACGATGACGATAAGGGATCCGGCGCAACAAACTTCTCTCTGCTGAAACAAGCCGGAGATGTCGAAG
AGAATCCTGGACCGACCGAGTACAAGCCCACGGTGCGCCTCGCCACCCGCGACGACGTCCCCAGGGCCGT
ACGCACCCTCGCCGCCGCGTTCGCCGACTACCCCGCCACGCGCCACACCGTCGATCCGGACCGCCACATC
GAGCGGGTCACCGAGCTGCAAGAACTCTTCCTCACGCGCGTCGGGCTCGACATCGGCAAGGTGTGGGTCG
CGGACGACGGCGCCGCGGTGGCGGTCTGGACCACGCCGGAGAGCGTCGAAGCGGGGGCGGTGTTCGCCGA
GATCGGCCCGCGCATGGCCGAGTTGAGCGGTTCCCGGCTGGCCGCGCAGCAACAGATGGAAGGCCTCCTG
GCGCCGCACCGGCCCAAGGAGCCCGCGTGGTTCCTGGCCACCGTCGGAGTCTCGCCCGACCACCAGGGCA
AGGGTCTGGGCAGCGCCGTCGTGCTCCCCGGAGTGGAGGCGGCCGAGCGCGCCGGGGTGCCCGCCTTCCT
GGAGACCTCCGCGCCCCGCAACCTCCCCTTCTACGAGCGGCTCGGCTTCACCGTCACCGCCGACGTCGAG
GTGCCCGAAGGACCGCGCACCTGGTGCATGACCCGCAAGCCCGGTGCCTGAACGCGTTAAGTCGACAATC
AACCTCTGGATTACAAAATTTGTGAAAGATTGACTGGTATTCTTAACTATGTTGCTCCTTTTACGCTATG
TGGATACGCTGCTTTAATGCCTTTGTATCATGCTATTGCTTCCCGTATGGCTTTCATTTTCTCCTCCTTG
TATAAATCCTGGTTGCTGTCTCTTTATGAGGAGTTGTGGCCCGTTGTCAGGCAACGTGGCGTGGTGTGCA
CTGTGTTTGCTGACGCAACCCCCACTGGTTGGGGCATTGCCACCACCTGTCAGCTCCTTTCCGGGACTTT
CGCTTTCCCCCTCCCTATTGCCACGGCGGAACTCATCGCCGCCTGCCTTGCCCGCTGCTGGACAGGGGCT
CGGCTGTTGGGCACTGACAATTCCGTGGTGTTGTCGGGGAAATCATCGTCCTTTCCTTGGCTGCTCGCCT
GTGTTGCCACCTGGATTCTGCGCGGGACGTCCTTCTGCTACGTCCCTTCGGCCCTCAATCCAGCGGACCT
TCCTTCCCGCGGCCTGCTGCCGGCTCTGCGGCCTCTTCCGCGTCTTCGCCTTCGCCCTCAGACGAGTCGG
ATCTCCCTTTGGGCCGCCTCCCCGCGTCGACTTTAAGACCAATGACTTACAAGGCAGCTGTAGATCTTAG
CCACTTTTTAAAAGAAAAGGGGGGACTGGAAGGGCTAATTCACTCCCAACGAAGACAAGATCTGCTTTTT
GCTTGTACTGGGTCTCTCTGGTTAGACCAGATCTGAGCCTGGGAGCTCTCTGGCTAACTAGGGAACCCAC
TGCTTAAGCCTCAATAAAGCTTGCCTTGAGTGCTTCAAGTAGTGTGTGCCCGTCTGTTGTGTGACTCTGG
TAACTAGAGATCCCTCAGACCCTTTTAGTCAGTGTGGAAAATCTCTAGCAGGGCCCGTTTAAACCCGCTG
ATCAGCCTCGACTGTGCCTTCTAGTTGCCAGCCATCTGTTGTTTGCCCCTCCCCCGTGCCTTCCTTGACC
CTGGAAGGTGCCACTCCCACTGTCCTTTCCTAATAAAATGAGGAAATTGCATCGCATTGTCTGAGTAGGT
GTCATTCTATTCTGGGGGGTGGGGTGGGGCAGGACAGCAAGGGGGAGGATTGGGAAGACAATAGCAGGCA
TGCTGGGGATGCGGTGGGCTCTATGGCTTCTGAGGCGGAAAGAACCAGCTGGGGCTCTAGGGGGTATCCC
C
[124 nt withheld, positions 8682-8805]
C
[91 nt withheld, positions 8807-8897]
A
[49 nt withheld, positions 8899-8947]
CCTTTGACGTTGGAGTCCACGTTCTTT
[37 nt withheld, positions 8975-9011]
ACCCTATCTCGGTCTATTCTTTTGATTTATAAGGGATTTTGCCGATTTCGGCCTATTGGTTAAAAAATGA
GCTGATTTAACAAAAATTTAACGCGAATTAATTCTGTGGAATGTGTGTCAGTTAGGGTGTGGAAAGTCCC
CAGGCTCCCCAGCAGGCAGAAGTATGCAAAGCATGCATCTCAATTAGTCAGCAACCAGGTGTGGAAAGTC
CCCAGGCTCCCCAGCAGGCAGAAGTATGCAAAGCATGCATCTCAATTAGTCAGCAACCATAGTCCCGCCC
CTAACTCCGCCCATCCCGCCCCTAACTCCGCCCAGTTCCGCCCATTCTCCGCCCCATGGCTGACTAATTT
TTTTTATTTATGCAGAGGCCGAGGCCGCCTCTGCCTCTGAGCTATTCCAGAAGTAGTGAGGAGGCTTTTT
TGGAGGCCTAGGCTTTTGCAAAAAGCTCCCGGGAGCTTGTATATCCATTTTCGGATCTGATCAGCACGTG
TTGACAATTAATCATCGGCATAGTATATCGGCATAGTATAATACGACAAGGTGAGGAACTAAACCATGGC
CAAGTTGACCAGTGCCGTTCCGGTGCTCACCGCGCGCGACGTCGCCGGAGCGGTCGAGTTCTGGACCGAC
CGGCTCGGGTTCTCCCGGGACTTCGTGGAGGACGACTTCGCCGGTGTGGTCCGGGACGACGTGACCCTGT
TCATCAGCGCGGTCCAGGACCAGGTGGTGCCGGACAACACCCTGGCCTGGGTGTGGGTGCGCGGCCTGGA
CGAGCTGTACGCCGAGTGGTCGGAGGTCGTGTCCACGAACTTCCGGGACGCCTCCGGGCCGGCCATGACC
GAGATCGGCGAGCAGCCGTGGGGGCGGGAGTTCGCCCTGCGCGACCCGGCCGGCAACTGCGTGCACTTCG
TGGCCGAGGAGCAGGACTGACACGTGCTACGAGATTTCGATTCCACCGCCGCCTTCTATGAAAGGTTGGG
CTTCGGAATCGTTTTCCGGGACGCCGGCTGGATGATCCTCCAGCGCGGGGATCTCATGCTGGAGTTCTTC
GCCCACCCCAACTTGTTTATTGCAGCTTATAATGGTTACAAATAAAGCAATAGCATCACAAATTTCACAA
ATAAAGCATTTTTTTCACTGCATTCTAGTTGTGGTTTGTCCAAACTCATCAATGTATCTTATCATGTCTG
TATACCGTCGACCTCTAGCTAGAGCTTGGCGTAATCATGGTCATAGCTGTTTCCTGTGTGAAATTGTTAT
CCGCTCACAATTCCACACAACATACGAGCCGGAAGCATAAAGTGTAAAGCCTGGGGTGCCTAATGAGTGA
GCTAACTCACATTAATTGCGTTGCGCTCACTGCCCGCTTTCCAGTCGGGAAACCTGTCGTGCCAGCTGCA
TTAATGAATCGGCCAACGCGCGGGGAGAGGCGGTTTGCGTATTGGGCGCTCTTCCGCTTCCTCGCTCACT
GACTCGCTGCGCTCGGTCGTTCGGCTGCGGCGAGCGGTATCAGCTCACTCAAAGGCGGTAATACGGTTAT
CCACAGAATCAGGGGATAACGCAGGAAAGAACATGTGAGCAAAAGGCCAGCAAAAGGCCAGGAACCGTAA
AAAGGCCGCGTTGCTGGCGTTTTTCCATAGGCTCCGCCCCCCTGACGAGCATCACAAAAATCGACGCTCA
AGTCAGAGGTGGCGAAACCCGACAGGACTATAAAGATACCAGGCGTTTCCCCCTGGAAGCTCCCTCGTGC
GCTCTCCTGTTCCGACCCTGCCGCTTACCGGATACCTGTCCGCCTTTCTCCCTTCGGGAAGCGTGGCGCT
TTCTCATAGCTCACGCTGTAGGTATCTCAGTTCGGTGTAGGTCGTTCGCTCCAAGCTGGGCTGTGTGCAC
GAACCCCCCGTTCAGCCCGACCGCTGCGCCTTATCCGGTAACTATCGTCTTGAGTCCAACCCGGTAAGAC
ACGACTTATCGCCACTGGCAGCAGCCACTGGTAACAGGATTAGCAGAGCGAGGTATGTAGGCGGTGCTAC
AGAGTTCTTGAAGTGGTGGCCTAACTACGGCTACACTAGAAGAACAGTATTTGGTATCTGCGCTCTGCTG
AAGCCAGTTACCTTCGGAAAAAGAGTTGGTAGCTCTTGATCCGGCAAACAAACCACCGCTGGTAGCGGTG
GTTTTTTTGTTTGCAAGCAGCAGATTACGCGCAGAAAAAAAGGATCTCAAGAAGATCCTTTGATCTTTTC
TACGGGGTCTGACGCTCAGTGGAACGAAAACTCACGTTAAGGGATTTTGGTCATGAGATTATCAAAAAGG
ATCTTCACCTAGATCCTTTTAAATTAAAAATGAAGTTTTAAATCAATCTAAAGTATATATGAGTAAACTT
GGTCTGACAGTTACCAATGCTTAATCAGTGAGGCACCTATCTCAGCGATCTGTCTATTTCGTTCATCCAT
AGTTGCCTGACTCCCCGTCGTGTAGATAACTACGATACGGGAGGGCTTACCATCTGGCCCCAGTGCTGCA
ATGATACCGCGAGACCCACGCTCACCGGCTCCAGATTTATCAGCAATAAACCAGCCAGCCGGAAGGGCCG
AGCGCAGAAGTGGTCCTGCAACTTTATCCGCCTCCATCCAGTCTATTAATTGTTGCCGGGAAGCTAGAGT
AAGTAGTTCGCCAGTTAATAGTTTGCGCAACGTTGTTGCCATTGCTACAGGCATCGTGGTGTCACGCTCG
TCGTTTGGTATGGCTTCATTCAGCTCCGGTTCCCAACGATCAAGGCGAGTTACATGATCCCCCATGTTGT
GCAAAAAAGCGGTTAGCTCCTTCGGTCCTCCGATCGTTGTCAGAAGTAAGTTGGCCGCAGTGTTATCACT
CATGGTTATGGCAGCACTGCATAATTCTCTTACTGTCATGCCATCCGTAAGATGCTTTTCTGTGACTGGT
GAGTACTCAACCAAGTCATTCTGAGAATAGTGTATGCGGCGACCGAGTTGCTCTTGCCCGGCGTCAATAC
GGGATAATACCGCGCCACATAGCAGAACTTTAAAAGTGCTCATCATTGGAAAACGTTCTTCGGGGCGAAA
ACTCTCAAGGATCTTACCGCTGTTGAGATCCAGTTCGATGTAACCCACTCGTGCACCCAACTGATCTTCA
GCATCTTTTACTTTCACCAGCGTTTCTGGGTGAGCAAAAACAGGAAGGCAAAATGCCGCAAAAAAGGGAA
TAAGGGCGACACGGAAATGTTGAATACTCATACTCTTCCTTTTTCAATATTATTGAAGCATTTATCAGGG
TTATTGTCTCATGAGCGGATACATATTTGAATGTATTTAGAAAAATAAACAAATAGGGGTTCCGCGCACA
TTTCCCCGAAAAGTGCCACCTGACGTCGACGGATCGGGAGATCTCCCGATCCCCTATGGTGCACTCTCAG
TACAATCTGCTCTGATGCCGCATAGTTAAGCCAGTATCTGCTCCCTGCTTGTGTGTTGGAGGTCGCTGAG
TAGTGCGCGAGCAAAATTTAAGCTACAACAAGGCAAGGCTTGACCGACAATTGCATGAAGAATCTGCTTA
GGGTTAGGCGTTTTGCGCTGCTTCGCGATGTACGGGCCAGATATACGCGTTGACATTGATTATTGACTAG
TTATTAATAGTAATCAATTACGGGGTCATTAGTTCATAGCCCATATATGGAGTTCCGCGTTACATAACTT
ACGGTAAATGGCCCGCCTGGCTGACCGCCCAACGACCCCCGCCCATTGACGTCAATAATGACGTATGTTC
CCATAGTAACGCCAATAGGGACTTTCCATTGACGTCAATGGGTGGAGTATTTACGGTAAACTGCCCACTT
GGCAGTACATCAAGTGTATCATATGCCAAGTACGCCCCCTATTGACGTCAATGACGGTAAATGGCCCGCC
TGGCATTATGCCCAGTACATGACCTTATGGGACTTTCCTACTTGGCAGTACATCTACGTATTAGTCATCG
CTATTACCATGG
Features (pLannotate 1.2.2; 33 found; start..end, strand, type, name):
    217..397     +  LTR            5' LTR (truncated): truncated 5' long terminal repeat (LTR) from HIV-1
    444..569     +  misc_feature   HIV-1 Ψ: packaging signal of human immunodeficiency virus type 1
    553..916     +  CDS            HIV-1 gag (fragment): gag protein from human immunodeficiency virus 1; gag
   1062..1295    +  misc_feature   RRE: The Rev response element (RRE) of HIV-1 allows for Rev-dependent mRNA export from the nucleus to the cytoplasm.
   1672..1772    +  CDS            Rev (fragment): human immunodeficiency virus 1 (HIV-1) Rev protein; rev; enhances nuclear export of unspliced and incompletely spliced viral mRNAs
   1822..1939    +  misc_feature   cPPT/CTS: central polypurine tract and central termination sequence of HIV-1
   1990..2230    +  promoter       U6 promoter: RNA polymerase III promoter for human U6 snRNA
   2260..2335    +  misc_RNA       gRNA scaffold: guide RNA scaffold for the Streptococcus pyogenes CRISPR/Cas9 system
   2353..2371    +  CDS            small t antigen (fragment): SV40 (simian virus 40) small t antigen
   2397..2608    +  promoter       EF-1α core promoter: core promoter for human elongation factor EF-1α
   2633..6736    +  CDS            Cas9: Cas9 (Csn1) endonuclease from the Streptococcus pyogenes Type II CRISPR/Cas system generates RNA-guided double strand breaks in DNA
   6874..7471    +  CDS            PuroR (fragment): puromycin N-acetyltransferase; pac from Streptomyces; confers resistance to puromycin
   7487..8075    +  misc_feature   WPRE: woodchuck hepatitis virus posttranscriptional regulatory element
   8126..8145    +  misc_feature   cPPT/CTS (fragment): central polypurine tract and central termination sequence of HIV-1
   8147..8380    +  LTR            3' LTR (ΔU3): self-inactivating 3' long terminal repeat (LTR) from HIV-1
   8412..8636    +  polyA_signal   bGH poly(A) signal: bovine growth hormone polyadenylation signal
   8640..8661    +  promoter       SV40 promoter (fragment): SV40 enhancer and early promoter
   8682..9110    +  rep_origin     f1 ori (sequence partly withheld): f1 bacteriophage origin of replication; arrow indicates direction of (+) strand synthesis
   9124..9453    +  promoter       SV40 promoter: SV40 enhancer and early promoter
   9501..9548    +  promoter       EM7 promoter: synthetic bacterial promoter&nbsp
   9567..9941    +  CDS            BleoR: antibiotic-binding protein; Sh ble from Streptoalloteichus hindustanus; confers resistance to bleomycin, phleomycin, and Zeocin™
   9951..10076   +  CDS            ble (fragment): BLE_KLEPN - Experimental evidence at protein level: Swiss-Prot protein existence level 1. Binding protein with a strong affinity to the bleomycin family of antibiotics. Binds to CL990; an antimitotic-antibiotic compound. From Klebsiella pneumoniae.
  10071..10192   +  polyA_signal   SV40 poly(A) signal: SV40 polyadenylation signal
  10263..10285   -  protein_bind   lac operator (fragment): The lac repressor binds to the lac operator to inhibit transcription in E. coli. This inhibition can be relieved by adding lactose or isopropyl-β-D-thiogalactopyranoside (IPTG). lac repressor encoded by lacI
  10289..10319   -  promoter       lac promoter: promoter for the E. coli lac operon
  10334..10355   -  protein_bind   CAP binding site: CAP binding activates transcription in the presence of cAMP. E. coli catabolite activator protein
  10368..10460   -  CDS            lacI (fragment): lac repressor; lacI; The lac repressor binds to the lac operator to inhibit transcription in E. coli. This inhibition can be relieved by adding lactose or isopropyl-β-D-thiogalactopyranoside (IPTG).
  10643..11231   -  rep_origin     ori: high-copy-number ColE1/pMB1/pBR322/pUC origin of replication
  11402..12262   -  CDS            AmpR: β-lactamase; bla; confers resistance to ampicillin, carbenicillin, and related antibiotics
  12263..12367   -  promoter       AmpR promoter: bla
  12426..12478   -  misc_feature   bom (fragment): basis of mobility region from pBR322
  12633..13012   +  enhancer       CMV enhancer: human cytomegalovirus immediate early enhancer
  13013..199     +  promoter       CMV promoter (across the origin): human cytomegalovirus (CMV) immediate early promoter
