[The description below was written by a language model from this plasmid's Addgene catalogue record and pLannotate feature annotations shown in this document.]
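Description:
LENTICRISPR-PGAM1_sgRNA2 is a lentiviral, all-in-one CRISPR/Cas9 knock-out plasmid built on the lentiCRISPR v2 backbone, carrying a single guide RNA directed against human PGAM1 (phosphoglycerate mutase 1). The guide was inserted by restriction cloning at the backbone's BsmBI sites, placing it between the human U6 RNA polymerase III promoter and the Streptococcus pyogenes gRNA scaffold. In bacteria the roughly 13 kb plasmid is maintained through a high-copy ColE1/pUC-type origin with ampicillin resistance. An f1 origin and an SV40/EM7-driven bleomycin/Zeocin resistance cassette are also annotated in the backbone outside the viral region.

The transfer cassette has a third-generation, self-inactivating layout. A CMV enhancer/promoter joined to a truncated HIV-1 5' LTR drives genomic RNA production in packaging cells. It is followed by the Ψ packaging signal, a gag fragment, the RRE for Rev-dependent nuclear export, and the cPPT/CTS. Downstream of the U6-sgRNA unit, an EF-1α core promoter drives S. pyogenes Cas9, which is followed by the puromycin N-acetyltransferase coding sequence. The feature table does not annotate the linker between Cas9 and the puromycin marker. A WPRE enhances transcript expression ahead of the ΔU3 3' LTR, which prevents LTR-driven transcription after integration, and a bGH polyadenylation signal lies beyond it.

After packaging and transduction, the integrated provirus supplies Cas9 and the PGAM1 guide together, and transduced mammalian cells can be selected with puromycin. The stated purpose is CRISPR/Cas9-mediated gene knock-out. The associated publication concerns the balance between glycolysis and oxidative phosphorylation, which fits disruption of this glycolytic enzyme.
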