Addgene plasmid #201615: LENTICRISPR-PGAM1_sgRNA2
Purpose: CRISPR/Cas9-mediated gene knock-out
Depositing lab: Alexis Jourdain & Vamsi Mootha. Depositing organization: Broad Institute. Publication: Loss of LUC7L2 and U1 snRNP subunits shifts energy metabolism from glycolysis to OXPHOS. Jourdain AA, Begg BE, Mick E, Shah H, Calvo SE, Skinner OS, Sharma R, Blue SM, Yeo GW, Burge CB, Mootha VK. Mol Cell. 2021 May 6;81(9):1905-1919.e12. doi: 10.1016/j.molcel.2021.02.033. Epub 2021 Apr 13. PubMed 33852893.
Backbone
  Vector backbone: lentiCRISPR v2
  Backbone manufacturer: Feng Zhang, Addgene #52961
  Vector type: Lentiviral, CRISPR
  Selectable markers: Puromycin
Growth in bacteria
  Bacterial resistance: Ampicillin, 100 μg/mL
  Growth temperature: 37°C
  Growth strain: NEB Stable
  Copy number: High Copy
Gene/Insert
  Gene/Insert name: PGAM1
  gRNA/shRNA sequence: GAACCTGGAGAACCGCTTCAG
  Species: H. sapiens (human)
  Entrez Gene: PGAM1 (a.k.a. HEL-S-35, PGAM-B, PGAMA)
  Cloning method: Restriction Enzyme; 5′ cloning site BsmBI (unknown if destroyed); 3′ cloning site BsmBI (unknown if destroyed)
Terms and licenses: Academic/Nonprofit Terms; Industry Terms: Not Available to Industry
How to cite: LENTICRISPR-PGAM1_sgRNA2 was a gift from Alexis Jourdain & Vamsi Mootha (Addgene plasmid # 201615 ; http://n2t.net/addgene:201615 ; RRID:Addgene_201615)
